>Addgene plasmid #133768 | px459-Rheb sgRNA | depositor full sequence | sequence record 257062 | px459-Rheb sgRNA sequence 9176 bps
GAGGGCCTATTTCCCATGATTCCTTCATATTTGCATATACGATACAAGGCTGTTAGAGAGATAATTGGAA
TTAATTTGACTGTAAACACAAAGATATTAGTACAAAATACGTGACGTAGAAAGTAATAATTTCTTGGGTA
GTTTGCAGTTTTAAAATTATGTTTTAAAATGGACTATCATATGCTTACCGTAACTTGAAAGTATTTCGAT
TTCTTGGCTTTATATATCTTGTGGAAGGACGAAACACCGCTACATACCTTTCCATATGCGTTTTAGAGCT
AGAAATAGCAAGTTAAAATAAGGCTAGTCCGTTATCAACTTGAAAAAGTGGCACCGAGTCGGTGCTTTTT
TGTTTTAGAGCTAGAAATAGCAAGTTAAAATAAGGCTAGTCCGTTTTTAGCGCGTGCGCCAATTCTGCAG
ACAAATGGCTCTAGAGGTACCCGTTACATAACTTACGGTAAATGGCCCGCCTGGCTGACCGCCCAACGAC
CCCCGCCCATTGACGTCAATAGTAACGCCAATAGGGACTTTCCATTGACGTCAATGGGTGGAGTATTTAC
GGTAAACTGCCCACTTGGCAGTACATCAAGTGTATCATATGCCAAGTACGCCCCCTATTGACGTCAATGA
CGGTAAATGGCCCGCCTGGCATTGTGCCCAGTACATGACCTTATGGGACTTTCCTACTTGGCAGTACATC
TACGTATTAGTCATCGCTATTACCATGGTCGAGGTGAGCCCCACGTTCTGCTTCACTCTCCCCATCTCCC
CCCCCTCCCCACCCCCAATTTTGTATTTATTTATTTTTTAATTATTTTGTGCAGCGATGGGGGCGGGGGG
GGGGGGGGGGCGCGCGCCAGGCGGGGCGGGGCGGGGCGAGGGGCGGGGCGGGGCGAGGCGGAGAGGTGCG
GCGGCAGCCAATCAGAGCGGCGCGCTCCGAAAGTTTCCTTTTATGGCGAGGCGGCGGCGGCGGCGGCCCT
ATAAAAAGCGAAGCGCGCGGCGGGCGGGAGTCGCTGCGCGCTGCCTTCGCCCCGTGCCCCGCTCCGCCGC
CGCCTCGCGCCGCCCGCCCCGGCTCTGACTGACCGCGTTACTCCCACAGGTGAGCGGGCGGGACGGCCCT
TCTCCTCCGGGCTGTAATTAGCTGAGCAAGAGGTAAGGGTTTAAGGGATGGTTGGTTGGTGGGGTATTAA
TGTTTAATTACCTGGAGCACCTGCCTGAAATCACTTTTTTTCAGGTTGGACCGGTGCCACCATGGACTAT
AAGGACCACGACGGAGACTACAAGGATCATGATATTGATTACAAAGACGATGACGATAAGATGGCCCCAA
AGAAGAAGCGGAAGGTCGGTATCCACGGAGTCCCAGCAGCCGACAAGAAGTACAGCATCGGCCTGGACAT
CGGCACCAACTCTGTGGGCTGGGCCGTGATCACCGACGAGTACAAGGTGCCCAGCAAGAAATTCAAGGTG
CTGGGCAACACCGACCGGCACAGCATCAAGAAGAACCTGATCGGAGCCCTGCTGTTCGACAGCGGCGAAA
CAGCCGAGGCCACCCGGCTGAAGAGAACCGCCAGAAGAAGATACACCAGACGGAAGAACCGGATCTGCTA
TCTGCAAGAGATCTTCAGCAACGAGATGGCCAAGGTGGACGACAGCTTCTTCCACAGACTGGAAGAGTCC
TTCCTGGTGGAAGAGGATAAGAAGCACGAGCGGCACCCCATCTTCGGCAACATCGTGGACGAGGTGGCCT
ACCACGAGAAGTACCCCACCATCTACCACCTGAGAAAGAAACTGGTGGACAGCACCGACAAGGCCGACCT
GCGGCTGATCTATCTGGCCCTGGCCCACATGATCAAGTTCCGGGGCCACTTCCTGATCGAGGGCGACCTG
AACCCCGACAACAGCGACGTGGACAAGCTGTTCATCCAGCTGGTGCAGACCTACAACCAGCTGTTCGAGG
AAAACCCCATCAACGCCAGCGGCGTGGACGCCAAGGCCATCCTGTCTGCCAGACTGAGCAAGAGCAGACG
GCTGGAAAATCTGATCGCCCAGCTGCCCGGCGAGAAGAAGAATGGCCTGTTCGGAAACCTGATTGCCCTG
AGCCTGGGCCTGACCCCCAACTTCAAGAGCAACTTCGACCTGGCCGAGGATGCCAAACTGCAGCTGAGCA
AGGACACCTACGACGACGACCTGGACAACCTGCTGGCCCAGATCGGCGACCAGTACGCCGACCTGTTTCT
GGCCGCCAAGAACCTGTCCGACGCCATCCTGCTGAGCGACATCCTGAGAGTGAACACCGAGATCACCAAG
GCCCCCCTGAGCGCCTCTATGATCAAGAGATACGACGAGCACCACCAGGACCTGACCCTGCTGAAAGCTC
TCGTGCGGCAGCAGCTGCCTGAGAAGTACAAAGAGATTTTCTTCGACCAGAGCAAGAACGGCTACGCCGG
CTACATTGACGGCGGAGCCAGCCAGGAAGAGTTCTACAAGTTCATCAAGCCCATCCTGGAAAAGATGGAC
GGCACCGAGGAACTGCTCGTGAAGCTGAACAGAGAGGACCTGCTGCGGAAGCAGCGGACCTTCGACAACG
GCAGCATCCCCCACCAGATCCACCTGGGAGAGCTGCACGCCATTCTGCGGCGGCAGGAAGATTTTTACCC
ATTCCTGAAGGACAACCGGGAAAAGATCGAGAAGATCCTGACCTTCCGCATCCCCTACTACGTGGGCCCT
CTGGCCAGGGGAAACAGCAGATTCGCCTGGATGACCAGAAAGAGCGAGGAAACCATCACCCCCTGGAACT
TCGAGGAAGTGGTGGACAAGGGCGCTTCCGCCCAGAGCTTCATCGAGCGGATGACCAACTTCGATAAGAA
CCTGCCCAACGAGAAGGTGCTGCCCAAGCACAGCCTGCTGTACGAGTACTTCACCGTGTATAACGAGCTG
ACCAAAGTGAAATACGTGACCGAGGGAATGAGAAAGCCCGCCTTCCTGAGCGGCGAGCAGAAAAAGGCCA
TCGTGGACCTGCTGTTCAAGACCAACCGGAAAGTGACCGTGAAGCAGCTGAAAGAGGACTACTTCAAGAA
AATCGAGTGCTTCGACTCCGTGGAAATCTCCGGCGTGGAAGATCGGTTCAACGCCTCCCTGGGCACATAC
CACGATCTGCTGAAAATTATCAAGGACAAGGACTTCCTGGACAATGAGGAAAACGAGGACATTCTGGAAG
ATATCGTGCTGACCCTGACACTGTTTGAGGACAGAGAGATGATCGAGGAACGGCTGAAAACCTATGCCCA
CCTGTTCGACGACAAAGTGATGAAGCAGCTGAAGCGGCGGAGATACACCGGCTGGGGCAGGCTGAGCCGG
AAGCTGATCAACGGCATCCGGGACAAGCAGTCCGGCAAGACAATCCTGGATTTCCTGAAGTCCGACGGCT
TCGCCAACAGAAACTTCATGCAGCTGATCCACGACGACAGCCTGACCTTTAAAGAGGACATCCAGAAAGC
CCAGGTGTCCGGCCAGGGCGATAGCCTGCACGAGCACATTGCCAATCTGGCCGGCAGCCCCGCCATTAAG
AAGGGCATCCTGCAGACAGTGAAGGTGGTGGACGAGCTCGTGAAAGTGATGGGCCGGCACAAGCCCGAGA
ACATCGTGATCGAAATGGCCAGAGAGAACCAGACCACCCAGAAGGGACAGAAGAACAGCCGCGAGAGAAT
GAAGCGGATCGAAGAGGGCATCAAAGAGCTGGGCAGCCAGATCCTGAAAGAACACCCCGTGGAAAACACC
CAGCTGCAGAACGAGAAGCTGTACCTGTACTACCTGCAGAATGGGCGGGATATGTACGTGGACCAGGAAC
TGGACATCAACCGGCTGTCCGACTACGATGTGGACCATATCGTGCCTCAGAGCTTTCTGAAGGACGACTC
CATCGACAACAAGGTGCTGACCAGAAGCGACAAGAACCGGGGCAAGAGCGACAACGTGCCCTCCGAAGAG
GTCGTGAAGAAGATGAAGAACTACTGGCGGCAGCTGCTGAACGCCAAGCTGATTACCCAGAGAAAGTTCG
ACAATCTGACCAAGGCCGAGAGAGGCGGCCTGAGCGAACTGGATAAGGCCGGCTTCATCAAGAGACAGCT
GGTGGAAACCCGGCAGATCACAAAGCACGTGGCACAGATCCTGGACTCCCGGATGAACACTAAGTACGAC
GAGAATGACAAGCTGATCCGGGAAGTGAAAGTGATCACCCTGAAGTCCAAGCTGGTGTCCGATTTCCGGA
AGGATTTCCAGTTTTACAAAGTGCGCGAGATCAACAACTACCACCACGCCCACGACGCCTACCTGAACGC
CGTCGTGGGAACCGCCCTGATCAAAAAGTACCCTAAGCTGGAAAGCGAGTTCGTGTACGGCGACTACAAG
GTGTACGACGTGCGGAAGATGATCGCCAAGAGCGAGCAGGAAATCGGCAAGGCTACCGCCAAGTACTTCT
TCTACAGCAACATCATGAACTTTTTCAAGACCGAGATTACCCTGGCCAACGGCGAGATCCGGAAGCGGCC
TCTGATCGAGACAAACGGCGAAACCGGGGAGATCGTGTGGGATAAGGGCCGGGATTTTGCCACCGTGCGG
AAAGTGCTGAGCATGCCCCAAGTGAATATCGTGAAAAAGACCGAGGTGCAGACAGGCGGCTTCAGCAAAG
AGTCTATCCTGCCCAAGAGGAACAGCGATAAGCTGATCGCCAGAAAGAAGGACTGGGACCCTAAGAAGTA
CGGCGGCTTCGACAGCCCCACCGTGGCCTATTCTGTGCTGGTGGTGGCCAAAGTGGAAAAGGGCAAGTCC
AAGAAACTGAAGAGTGTGAAAGAGCTGCTGGGGATCACCATCATGGAAAGAAGCAGCTTCGAGAAGAATC
CCATCGACTTTCTGGAAGCCAAGGGCTACAAAGAAGTGAAAAAGGACCTGATCATCAAGCTGCCTAAGTA
CTCCCTGTTCGAGCTGGAAAACGGCCGGAAGAGAATGCTGGCCTCTGCCGGCGAACTGCAGAAGGGAAAC
GAACTGGCCCTGCCCTCCAAATATGTGAACTTCCTGTACCTGGCCAGCCACTATGAGAAGCTGAAGGGCT
CCCCCGAGGATAATGAGCAGAAACAGCTGTTTGTGGAACAGCACAAGCACTACCTGGACGAGATCATCGA
GCAGATCAGCGAGTTCTCCAAGAGAGTGATCCTGGCCGACGCTAATCTGGACAAAGTGCTGTCCGCCTAC
AACAAGCACCGGGATAAGCCCATCAGAGAGCAGGCCGAGAATATCATCCACCTGTTTACCCTGACCAATC
TGGGAGCCCCTGCCGCCTTCAAGTACTTTGACACCACCATCGACCGGAAGAGGTACACCAGCACCAAAGA
GGTGCTGGACGCCACCCTGATCCACCAGAGCATCACCGGCCTGTACGAGACACGGATCGACCTGTCTCAG
CTGGGAGGCGACAAAAGGCCGGCGGCCACGAAAAAGGCCGGCCAGGCAAAAAAGAAAAAGGAATTCGGCA
GTGGAGAGGGCAGAGGAAGTCTGCTAACATGCGGTGACGTCGAGGAGAATCCTGGCCCAATGACCGAGTA
CAAGCCCACGGTGCGCCTCGCCACCCGCGACGACGTCCCCAGGGCCGTACGCACCCTCGCCGCCGCGTTC
GCCGACTACCCCGCCACGCGCCACACCGTCGATCCGGACCGCCACATCGAGCGGGTCACCGAGCTGCAAG
AACTCTTCCTCACGCGCGTCGGGCTCGACATCGGCAAGGTGTGGGTCGCGGACGACGGCGCCGCGGTGGC
GGTCTGGACCACGCCGGAGAGCGTCGAAGCGGGGGCGGTGTTCGCCGAGATCGGCCCGCGCATGGCCGAG
TTGAGCGGTTCCCGGCTGGCCGCGCAGCAACAGATGGAAGGCCTCCTGGCGCCGCACCGGCCCAAGGAGC
CCGCGTGGTTCCTGGCCACCGTCGGAGTCTCGCCCGACCACCAGGGCAAGGGTCTGGGCAGCGCCGTCGT
GCTCCCCGGAGTGGAGGCGGCCGAGCGCGCCGGGGTGCCCGCCTTCCTGGAGACCTCCGCGCCCCGCAAC
CTCCCCTTCTACGAGCGGCTCGGCTTCACCGTCACCGCCGACGTCGAGGTGCCCGAAGGACCGCGCACCT
GGTGCATGACCCGCAAGCCCGGTGCCTGAGAATTCTAACTAGAGCTCGCTGATCAGCCTCGACTGTGCCT
TCTAGTTGCCAGCCATCTGTTGTTTGCCCCTCCCCCGTGCCTTCCTTGACCCTGGAAGGTGCCACTCCCA
CTGTCCTTTCCTAATAAAATGAGGAAATTGCATCGCATTGTCTGAGTAGGTGTCATTCTATTCTGGGGGG
TGGGGTGGGGCAGGACAGCAAGGGGGAGGATTGGGAAGAGAATAGCAGGCATGCTGGGGAGCGGCCGCAG
GAACCCCTAGTGATGGAGTTGGCCACTCCCTCTCTGCGCGCTCGCTCGCTCACTGAGGCCGGGCGACCAA
AGGTCGCCCGACGCCCGGGCTTTGCCCGGGCGGCCTCAGTGAGCGAGCGAGCGCGCAGCTGCCTGCAGGG
GCGCCTGATGCGGTATTTTCTCCTTACGCATCTGTGCGGTATTTCACACCGCATA
[95 nt withheld, positions 6636-6730]
T
[46 nt withheld, positions 6732-6777]
C
[141 nt withheld, positions 6779-6919]
CCTTTGACGTTGGAGTCCACGTTCTTT
[37 nt withheld, positions 6947-6983]
ACTCTATCTCGGGCTATTCTTTTGATTTATAAGGGATTTTGCCGATTTCGGTCTATTGGTTAAAAAATGA
GCTGATTTAACAAAAATTTAACGCGAATTTTAACAAAATATTAACGTTTACAATTTTATGGTGCACTCTC
AGTACAATCTGCTCTGATGCCGCATAGTTAAGCCAGCCCCGACACCCGCCAACACCCGCTGACGCGCCCT
GACGGGCTTGTCTGCTCCCGGCATCCGCTTACAGACAAGCTGTGACCGTCTCCGGGAGCTGCATGTGTCA
GAGGTTTTCACCGTCATCACCGAAACGCGCGAGACGAAAGGGCCTCGTGATACGCCTATTTTTATAGGTT
AATGTCATGATAATAATGGTTTCTTAGACGTCAGGTGGCACTTTTCGGGGAAATGTGCGCGGAACCCCTA
TTTGTTTATTTTTCTAAATACATTCAAATATGTATCCGCTCATGAGACAATAACCCTGATAAATGCTTCA
ATAATATTGAAAAAGGAAGAGTATGAGTATTCAACATTTCCGTGTCGCCCTTATTCCCTTTTTTGCGGCA
TTTTGCCTTCCTGTTTTTGCTCACCCAGAAACGCTGGTGAAAGTAAAAGATGCTGAAGATCAGTTGGGTG
CACGAGTGGGTTACATCGAACTGGATCTCAACAGCGGTAAGATCCTTGAGAGTTTTCGCCCCGAAGAACG
TTTTCCAATGATGAGCACTTTTAAAGTTCTGCTATGTGGCGCGGTATTATCCCGTATTGACGCCGGGCAA
GAGCAACTCGGTCGCCGCATACACTATTCTCAGAATGACTTGGTTGAGTACTCACCAGTCACAGAAAAGC
ATCTTACGGATGGCATGACAGTAAGAGAATTATGCAGTGCTGCCATAACCATGAGTGATAACACTGCGGC
CAACTTACTTCTGACAACGATCGGAGGACCGAAGGAGCTAACCGCTTTTTTGCACAACATGGGGGATCAT
GTAACTCGCCTTGATCGTTGGGAACCGGAGCTGAATGAAGCCATACCAAACGACGAGCGTGACACCACGA
TGCCTGTAGCAATGGCAACAACGTTGCGCAAACTATTAACTGGCGAACTACTTACTCTAGCTTCCCGGCA
ACAATTAATAGACTGGATGGAGGCGGATAAAGTTGCAGGACCACTTCTGCGCTCGGCCCTTCCGGCTGGC
TGGTTTATTGCTGATAAATCTGGAGCCGGTGAGCGTGGAAGCCGCGGTATCATTGCAGCACTGGGGCCAG
ATGGTAAGCCCTCCCGTATCGTAGTTATCTACACGACGGGGAGTCAGGCAACTATGGATGAACGAAATAG
ACAGATCGCTGAGATAGGTGCCTCACTGATTAAGCATTGGTAACTGTCAGACCAAGTTTACTCATATATA
CTTTAGATTGATTTAAAACTTCATTTTTAATTTAAAAGGATCTAGGTGAAGATCCTTTTTGATAATCTCA
TGACCAAAATCCCTTAACGTGAGTTTTCGTTCCACTGAGCGTCAGACCCCGTAGAAAAGATCAAAGGATC
TTCTTGAGATCCTTTTTTTCTGCGCGTAATCTGCTGCTTGCAAACAAAAAAACCACCGCTACCAGCGGTG
GTTTGTTTGCCGGATCAAGAGCTACCAACTCTTTTTCCGAAGGTAACTGGCTTCAGCAGAGCGCAGATAC
CAAATACTGTTCTTCTAGTGTAGCCGTAGTTAGGCCACCACTTCAAGAACTCTGTAGCACCGCCTACATA
CCTCGCTCTGCTAATCCTGTTACCAGTGGCTGCTGCCAGTGGCGATAAGTCGTGTCTTACCGGGTTGGAC
TCAAGACGATAGTTACCGGATAAGGCGCAGCGGTCGGGCTGAACGGGGGGTTCGTGCACACAGCCCAGCT
TGGAGCGAACGACCTACACCGAACTGAGATACCTACAGCGTGAGCTATGAGAAAGCGCCACGCTTCCCGA
AGGGAGAAAGGCGGACAGGTATCCGGTAAGCGGCAGGGTCGGAACAGGAGAGCGCACGAGGGAGCTTCCA
GGGGGAAACGCCTGGTATCTTTATAGTCCTGTCGGGTTTCGCCACCTCTGACTTGAGCGTCGATTTTTGT
GATGCTCGTCAGGGGGGCGGAGCCTATGGAAAAACGCCAGCAACGCGGCCTTTTTACGGTTCCTGGCCTT
TTGCTGGCCTTTTGCTCACATGT
Features (pLannotate 1.2.2; 19 found; start..end, strand, type, name):
      1..236     +  promoter       U6 promoter: RNA polymerase III promoter for human U6 snRNA
    270..345     +  misc_RNA       gRNA scaffold: guide RNA scaffold for the Streptococcus pyogenes CRISPR/Cas9 system
    352..395     +  misc_RNA       gRNA scaffold (fragment): guide RNA scaffold for the Streptococcus pyogenes CRISPR/Cas9 system
    442..727     +  enhancer       CMV enhancer: human cytomegalovirus immediate early enhancer; contains an 18-bp deletion relative to the standard CMV enhancer
    729..1006    +  promoter       chicken β-actin promoter: No description available
   1007..1234    +  intron         hybrid intron: hybrid between chicken β-actin (CBA) and minute virus of mice (MMV) introns (Gray et al., 2011)
   1372..2973    +  CDS            Cas9(N): N-terminal portion of Streptococcus pyogenes Cas9 (Zetsche et al., 2015)
   2974..5472    +  CDS            Cas9(C): C-terminal portion of Streptococcus pyogenes Cas9 (Zetsche et al., 2015)
   5473..5520    +  CDS            nucleoplasmin NLS: bipartite nuclear localization signal from nucleoplasmin
   5590..6189    +  CDS            PuroR (fragment): puromycin N-acetyltransferase; pac from Streptomyces; confers resistance to puromycin
   6223..6334    +  polyA_signal   bGH poly(A) signal: bovine growth hormone polyadenylation signal
   6439..6579    +  repeat_region  AAV2 ITR: inverted terminal repeat of adeno-associated virus serotype 2 inverted
   6584..6635    -  misc_feature   bom (fragment): basis of mobility region from pBR322
   6654..7109    +  rep_origin     f1 ori (sequence partly withheld): f1 bacteriophage origin of replication; arrow indicates direction of (+) strand synthesis
   7110..7159    -  misc_feature   bom (fragment): basis of mobility region from pBR322
   7261..7296    -  CDS            rop (fragment): Rop protein, which maintains plasmids at low copy number; rop
   7391..7495    +  promoter       AmpR promoter: bla
   7496..8356    +  CDS            AmpR: β-lactamase; bla; confers resistance to ampicillin, carbenicillin, and related antibiotics
   8527..9115    +  rep_origin     ori: high-copy-number ColE1/pMB1/pBR322/pUC origin of replication
