>Addgene plasmid #133768 | px459-Rheb sgRNA | addgene full sequence | sequence record 264485 | Addgene NGS Result
GAGGGCCTATTTCCCATGATTCCTTCATATTTGCATATACGATACAAGGCTGTTAGAGAGATAATTGGAA
TTAATTTGACTGTAAACACAAAGATATTAGTACAAAATACGTGACGTAGAAAGTAATAATTTCTTGGGTA
GTTTGCAGTTTTAAAATTATGTTTTAAAATGGACTATCATATGCTTACCGTAACTTGAAAGTATTTCGAT
TTCTTGGCTTTATATATCTTGTGGAAAGGACGAAACACCGCTACATACCTTTCCATATGCGTTTTAGAGC
TAGAAATAGCAAGTTAAAATAAGGCTAGTCCGTTATCAACTTGAAAAAGTGGCACCGAGTCGGTGCTTTT
TTGTTTTAGAGCTAGAAATAGCAAGTTAAAATAAGGCTAGTCCGTTTTTAGCGCGTGCGCCAATTCTGCA
GACAAATGGCTCTAGAGGTACCCGTTACATAACTTACGGTAAATGGCCCGCCTGGCTGACCGCCCAACGA
CCCCCGCCCATTGACGTCAATAGTAACGCCAATAGGGACTTTCCATTGACGTCAATGGGTGGAGTATTTA
CGGTAAACTGCCCACTTGGCAGTACATCAAGTGTATCATATGCCAAGTACGCCCCCTATTGACGTCAATG
ACGGTAAATGGCCCGCCTGGCATTGTGCCCAGTACATGACCTTATGGGACTTTCCTACTTGGCAGTACAT
CTACGTATTAGTCATCGCTATTACCATGGTCGAGGTGAGCCCCACGTTCTGCTTCACTCTCCCCATCTCC
CCCCCCTCCCCACCCCCAATTTTGTATTTATTTATTTTTTAATTATTTTGTGCAGCGATGGGGGCGGGGG
GGGGGGGGGGGCGCGCGCCRGGSGGGGSGGGGGGGGGGGGGGGGGGGGGGGGGGSGRGGSGGRGRGGKGC
GGCGGCAGCCAATCAGAGCGGCGCGCTCCGAAAGTTTCCTTTTATGGCGAGGCGGCGGCGGCGGCGGCCC
TATAAAAAGCGAAGCGCGCGGCGGGCGGGAGTCGCTGCGCGCTGCCTTCGCCCCGTGCCCCGCTCCGCCG
CCGCCTCGCGCCGCCCGCCCCGGCTCTGACTGACCGCGTTACTCCCACAGGTGAGCGGGCGGGACGGCCC
TTCTCCTCCGGGCTGTAATTAGCTGAGCAAGAGGTAAGGGTTTAAGGGATGGTTGGTTGGTGGGGTATTA
ATGTTTAATTACCTGGAGCACCTGCCTGAAATCACTTTTTTTCAGGTTGGACCGGTGCCACCATGGACTA
TAAGGACCACGACGGAGACTACAAGGATCATGATATTGATTACAAAGACGATGACGATAAGATGGCCCCA
AAGAAGAAGCGGAAGGTCGGTATCCACGGAGTCCCAGCAGCCGACAAGAAGTACAGCATCGGCCTGGACA
TCGGCACCAACTCTGTGGGCTGGGCCGTGATCACCGACGAGTACAAGGTGCCCAGCAAGAAATTCAAGGT
GCTGGGCAACACCGACCGGCACAGCATCAAGAAGAACCTGATCGGAGCCCTGCTGTTCGACAGCGGCGAA
ACAGCCGAGGCCACCCGGCTGAAGAGAACCGCCAGAAGAAGATACACCAGACGGAAGAACCGGATCTGCT
ATCTGCAAGAGATCTTCAGCAACGAGATGGCCAAGGTGGACGACAGCTTCTTCCACAGACTGGAAGAGTC
CTTCCTGGTGGAAGAGGATAAGAAGCACGAGCGGCACCCCATCTTCGGCAACATCGTGGACGAGGTGGCC
TACCACGAGAAGTACCCCACCATCTACCACCTGAGAAAGAAACTGGTGGACAGCACCGACAAGGCCGACC
TGCGGCTGATCTATCTGGCCCTGGCCCACATGATCAAGTTCCGGGGCCACTTCCTGATCGAGGGCGACCT
GAACCCCGACAACAGCGACGTGGACAAGCTGTTCATCCAGCTGGTGCAGACCTACAACCAGCTGTTCGAG
GAAAACCCCATCAACGCCAGCGGCGTGGACGCCAAGGCCATCCTGTCTGCCAGACTGAGCAAGAGCAGAC
GGCTGGAAAATCTGATCGCCCAGCTGCCCGGCGAGAAGAAGAATGGCCTGTTCGGAAACCTGATTGCCCT
GAGCCTGGGCCTGACCCCCAACTTCAAGAGCAACTTCGACCTGGCCGAGGATGCCAAACTGCAGCTGAGC
AAGGACACCTACGACGACGACCTGGACAACCTGCTGGCCCAGATCGGCGACCAGTACGCCGACCTGTTTC
TGGCCGCCAAGAACCTGTCCGACGCCATCCTGCTGAGCGACATCCTGAGAGTGAACACCGAGATCACCAA
GGCCCCCCTGAGCGCCTCTATGATCAAGAGATACGACGAGCACCACCAGGACCTGACCCTGCTGAAAGCT
CTCGTGCGGCAGCAGCTGCCTGAGAAGTACAAAGAGATTTTCTTCGACCAGAGCAAGAACGGCTACGCCG
GCTACATTGACGGCGGAGCCAGCCAGGAAGAGTTCTACAAGTTCATCAAGCCCATCCTGGAAAAGATGGA
CGGCACCGAGGAACTGCTCGTGAAGCTGAACAGAGAGGACCTGCTGCGGAAGCAGCGGACCTTCGACAAC
GGCAGCATCCCCCACCAGATCCACCTGGGAGAGCTGCACGCCATTCTGCGGCGGCAGGAAGATTTTTACC
CATTCCTGAAGGACAACCGGGAAAAGATCGAGAAGATCCTGACCTTCCGCATCCCCTACTACGTGGGCCC
TCTGGCCAGGGGAAACAGCAGATTCGCCTGGATGACCAGAAAGAGCGAGGAAACCATCACCCCCTGGAAC
TTCGAGGAAGTGGTGGACAAGGGCGCTTCCGCCCAGAGCTTCATCGAGCGGATGACCAACTTCGATAAGA
ACCTGCCCAACGAGAAGGTGCTGCCCAAGCACAGCCTGCTGTACGAGTACTTCACCGTGTATAACGAGCT
GACCAAAGTGAAATACGTGACCGAGGGAATGAGAAAGCCCGCCTTCCTGAGCGGCGAGCAGAAAAAGGCC
ATCGTGGACCTGCTGTTCAAGACCAACCGGAAAGTGACCGTGAAGCAGCTGAAAGAGGACTACTTCAAGA
AAATCGAGTGCTTCGACTCCGTGGAAATCTCCGGCGTGGAAGATCGGTTCAACGCCTCCCTGGGCACATA
CCACGATCTGCTGAAAATTATCAAGGACAAGGACTTCCTGGACAATGAGGAAAACGAGGACATTCTGGAA
GATATCGTGCTGACCCTGACACTGTTTGAGGACAGAGAGATGATCGAGGAACGGCTGAAAACCTATGCCC
ACCTGTTCGACGACAAAGTGATGAAGCAGCTGAAGCGGCGGAGATACACCGGCTGGGGCAGGCTGAGCCG
GAAGCTGATCAACGGCATCCGGGACAAGCAGTCCGGCAAGACAATCCTGGATTTCCTGAAGTCCGACGGC
TTCGCCAACAGAAACTTCATGCAGCTGATCCACGACGACAGCCTGACCTTTAAAGAGGACATCCAGAAAG
CCCAGGTGTCCGGCCAGGGCGATAGCCTGCACGAGCACATTGCCAATCTGGCCGGCAGCCCCGCCATTAA
GAAGGGCATCCTGCAGACAGTGAAGGTGGTGGACGAGCTCGTGAAAGTGATGGGCCGGCACAAGCCCGAG
AACATCGTGATCGAAATGGCCAGAGAGAACCAGACCACCCAGAAGGGACAGAAGAACAGCCGCGAGAGAA
TGAAGCGGATCGAAGAGGGCATCAAAGAGCTGGGCAGCCAGATCCTGAAAGAACACCCCGTGGAAAACAC
CCAGCTGCAGAACGAGAAGCTGTACCTGTACTACCTGCAGAATGGGCGGGATATGTACGTGGACCAGGAA
CTGGACATCAACCGGCTGTCCGACTACGATGTGGACCATATCGTGCCTCAGAGCTTTCTGAAGGACGACT
CCATCGACAACAAGGTGCTGACCAGAAGCGACAAGAACCGGGGCAAGAGCGACAACGTGCCCTCCGAAGA
GGTCGTGAAGAAGATGAAGAACTACTGGCGGCAGCTGCTGAACGCCAAGCTGATTACCCAGAGAAAGTTC
GACAATCTGACCAAGGCCGAGAGAGGCGGCCTGAGCGAACTGGATAAGGCCGGCTTCATCAAGAGACAGC
TGGTGGAAACCCGGCAGATCACAAAGCACGTGGCACAGATCCTGGACTCCCGGATGAACACTAAGTACGA
CGAGAATGACAAGCTGATCCGGGAAGTGAAAGTGATCACCCTGAAGTCCAAGCTGGTGTCCGATTTCCGG
AAGGATTTCCAGTTTTACAAAGTGCGCGAGATCAACAACTACCACCACGCCCACGACGCCTACCTGAACG
CCGTCGTGGGAACCGCCCTGATCAAAAAGTACCCTAAGCTGGAAAGCGAGTTCGTGTACGGCGACTACAA
GGTGTACGACGTGCGGAAGATGATCGCCAAGAGCGAGCAGGAAATCGGCAAGGCTACCGCCAAGTACTTC
TTCTACAGCAACATCATGAACTTTTTCAAGACCGAGATTACCCTGGCCAACGGCGAGATCCGGAAGCGGC
CTCTGATCGAGACAAACGGCGAAACCGGGGAGATCGTGTGGGATAAGGGCCGGGATTTTGCCACCGTGCG
GAAAGTGCTGAGCATGCCCCAAGTGAATATCGTGAAAAAGACCGAGGTGCAGACAGGCGGCTTCAGCAAA
GAGTCTATCCTGCCCAAGAGGAACAGCGATAAGCTGATCGCCAGAAAGAAGGACTGGGACCCTAAGAAGT
ACGGCGGCTTCGACAGCCCCACCGTGGCCTATTCTGTGCTGGTGGTGGCCAAAGTGGAAAAGGGCAAGTC
CAAGAAACTGAAGAGTGTGAAAGAGCTGCTGGGGATCACCATCATGGAAAGAAGCAGCTTCGAGAAGAAT
CCCATCGACTTTCTGGAAGCCAAGGGCTACAAAGAAGTGAAAAAGGACCTGATCATCAAGCTGCCTAAGT
ACTCCCTGTTCGAGCTGGAAAACGGCCGGAAGAGAATGCTGGCCTCTGCCGGCGAACTGCAGAAGGGAAA
CGAACTGGCCCTGCCCTCCAAATATGTGAACTTCCTGTACCTGGCCAGCCACTATGAGAAGCTGAAGGGC
TCCCCCGAGGATAATGAGCAGAAACAGCTGTTTGTGGAACAGCACAAGCACTACCTGGACGAGATCATCG
AGCAGATCAGCGAGTTCTCCAAGAGAGTGATCCTGGCCGACGCTAATCTGGACAAAGTGCTGTCCGCCTA
CAACAAGCACCGGGATAAGCCCATCAGAGAGCAGGCCGAGAATATCATCCACCTGTTTACCCTGACCAAT
CTGGGAGCCCCTGCCGCCTTCAAGTACTTTGACACCACCATCGACCGGAAGAGGTACACCAGCACCAAAG
AGGTGCTGGACGCCACCCTGATCCACCAGAGCATCACCGGCCTGTACGAGACACGGATCGACCTGTCTCA
GCTGGGAGGCGACAAAAGGCCGGCGGCCACGAAAAAGGCCGGCCAGGCAAAAAAGAAAAAGGAATTCGGC
AGTGGAGAGGGCAGAGGAAGTCTGCTAACATGCGGTGACGTCGAGGAGAATCCTGGCCCAATGACCGAGT
ACAAGCCCACGGTGCGCCTCGCCACCCGCGACGACGTCCCCAGGGCCGTACGCACCCTCGCCGCCGCGTT
CGCCGACTACCCCGCCACGCGCCACACCGTCGATCCGGACCGCCACATCGAGCGGGTCACCGAGCTGCAA
GAACTCTTCCTCACGCGCGTCGGGCTCGACATCGGCAAGGTGTGGGTCGCGGACGACGGCGCCGCGGTGG
CGGTCTGGACCACGCCGGAGAGCGTCGAAGCGGGGGCGGTGTTCGCCGAGATCGGCCCGCGCATGGCCGA
GTTGAGCGGTTCCCGGCTGGCCGCGCAGCAACAGATGGAAGGCCTCCTGGCGCCGCACCGGCCCAAGGAG
CCCGCGTGGTTCCTGGCCACCGTCGGCGTCTCGCCCGACCACCAGGGCAAGGGTCTGGGCAGCGCCGTCG
TGCTCCCCGGAGTGGAGGCGGCCGAGCGCGCCGGGGTGCCCGCCTTCCTGGAGACCTCCGCGCCCCACAA
CCTCCCCTTCTACGAGCGGCTCGGCTTCACCGTCACCGCCGACGTCGAGGTGCCCGAAGGACCGCGCACC
TGGTGCATGACCCGCAAGCCCGGTGCCTGAGAATTCTAACTAGAGCTCGCTGATCAGCCTCGACTGTGCC
TTCTAGTTGCCAGCCATCTGTTGTTTGCCCCTCCCCCGTGCCTTCCTTGACCCTGGAAGGTGCCACTCCC
ACTGTCCTTTCCTAATAAAATGAGGAAATTGCATCGCATTGTCTGAGTAGGTGTCATTCTATTCTGGGGG
GTGGGGTGGGGCAGGACAGCAAGGGGGAGGATTGGGAAGAGAATAGCAGGCATGCTGGGGAGCGGCCGCA
GGAACCCCTAGTGATGGAGTTGGCCACTCCCTCTCTGCGCGCTCGCTCGCTCACTGAGGCCGGGCGACCA
AAGGTCGCCCGACGCCCGGGCTTTGCCCGGGCGGCCTCAGTGAGCGAGCGAGCGCGCAGCTGCCTGCAGG
GGCGCCTGATGCGGTATTTTCTCCTTACGCATCTGTGCGGTATTTCACACCGCATA
[95 nt withheld, positions 6637-6731]
T
[46 nt withheld, positions 6733-6778]
C
[141 nt withheld, positions 6780-6920]
CCTTTGACGTTGGAGTCCACGTTCTTT
[37 nt withheld, positions 6948-6984]
ACTCTATCTCGGGCTATTCTTTTGATTTATAAGGGATTTTGCCGATTTCGGTCTATTGGTTAAAAAATGA
GCTGATTTAACAAAAATTTAACGCGAATTTTAACAAAATATTAACGTTTACAATTTTATGGTGCACTCTC
AGTACAATCTGCTCTGATGCCGCATAGTTAAGCCAGCCCCGACACCCGCCAACACCCGCTGACGCGCCCT
GACGGGCTTGTCTGCTCCCGGCATCCGCTTACAGACAAGCTGTGACCGTCTCCGGGAGCTGCATGTGTCA
GAGGTTTTCACCGTCATCACCGAAACGCGCGAGACGAAAGGGCCTCGTGATACGCCTATTTTTATAGGTT
AATGTCATGATAATAATGGTTTCTTAGACGTCAGGTGGCACTTTTCGGGGAAATGTGCGCGGAACCCCTA
TTTGTTTATTTTTCTAAATACATTCAAATATGTATCCGCTCATGAGACAATAACCCTGATAAATGCTTCA
ATAATATTGAAAAAGGAAGAGTATGAGTATTCAACATTTCCGTGTCGCCCTTATTCCCTTTTTTGCGGCA
TTTTGCCTTCCTGTTTTTGCTCACCCAGAAACGCTGGTGAAAGTAAAAGATGCTGAAGATCAGTTGGGTG
CACGAGTGGGTTACATCGAACTGGATCTCAACAGCGGTAAGATCCTTGAGAGTTTTCGCCCCGAAGAACG
TTTTCCAATGATGAGCACTTTTAAAGTTCTGCTATGTGGCGCGGTATTATCCCGTATTGACGCCGGGCAA
GAGCAACTCGGTCGCCGCATACACTATTCTCAGAATGACTTGGTTGAGTACTCACCAGTCACAGAAAAGC
ATCTTACGGATGGCATGACAGTAAGAGAATTATGCAGTGCTGCCATAACCATGAGTGATAACACTGCGGC
CAACTTACTTCTGACAACGATCGGAGGACCGAAGGAGCTAACCGCTTTTTTGCACAACATGGGGGATCAT
GTAACTCGCCTTGATCGTTGGGAACCGGAGCTGAATGAAGCCATACCAAACGACGAGCGTGACACCACGA
TGCCTGTAGCAATGGCAACAACGTTGCGCAAACTATTAACTGGCGAACTACTTACTCTAGCTTCCCGGCA
ACAATTAATAGACTGGATGGAGGCGGATAAAGTTGCAGGACCACTTCTGCGCTCGGCCCTTCCGGCTGGC
TGGTTTATTGCTGATAAATCTGGAGCCGGTGAGCGTGGAAGCCGCGGTATCATTGCAGCACTGGGGCCAG
ATGGTAAGCCCTCCCGTATCGTAGTTATCTACACGACGGGGAGTCAGGCAACTATGGATGAACGAAATAG
ACAGATCGCTGAGATAGGTGCCTCACTGATTAAGCATTGGTAACTGTCAGACCAAGTTTACTCATATATA
CTTTAGATTGATTTAAAACTTCATTTTTAATTTAAAAGGATCTAGGTGAAGATCCTTTTTGATAATCTCA
TGACCAAAATCCCTTAACGTGAGTTTTCGTTCCACTGAGCGTCAGACCCCGTAGAAAAGATCAAAGGATC
TTCTTGAGATCCTTTTTTTCTGCGCGTAATCTGCTGCTTGCAAACAAAAAAACCACCGCTACCAGCGGTG
GTTTGTTTGCCGGATCAAGAGCTACCAACTCTTTTTCCGAAGGTAACTGGCTTCAGCAGAGCGCAGATAC
CAAATACTGTTCTTCTAGTGTAGCCGTAGTTAGGCCACCACTTCAAGAACTCTGTAGCACCGCCTACATA
CCTCGCTCTGCTAATCCTGTTACCAGTGGCTGCTGCCAGTGGCGATAAGTCGTGTCTTACCGGGTTGGAC
TCAAGACGATAGTTACCGGATAAGGCGCAGCGGTCGGGCTGAACGGGGGGTTCGTGCACACAGCCCAGCT
TGGAGCGAACGACCTACACCGAACTGAGATACCTACAGCGTGAGCTATGAGAAAGCGCCACGCTTCCCGA
AGGGAGAAAGGCGGACAGGTATCCGGTAAGCGGCAGGGTCGGAACAGGAGAGCGCACGAGGGAGCTTCCA
GGGGGAAACGCCTGGTATCTTTATAGTCCTGTCGGGTTTCGCCACCTCTGACTTGAGCGTCGATTTTTGT
GATGCTCGTCAGGGGGGCGGAGCCTATGGAAAAACGCCAGCAACGCGGCCTTTTTACGGTTCCTGGCCTT
TTGCTGGCCTTTTGCTCACATGT
Features (pLannotate 1.2.2; 18 found; start..end, strand, type, name):
      1..241     +  promoter       U6 promoter: RNA polymerase III promoter for human U6 snRNA
    271..346     +  misc_RNA       gRNA scaffold: guide RNA scaffold for the Streptococcus pyogenes CRISPR/Cas9 system
    353..396     +  misc_RNA       gRNA scaffold (fragment): guide RNA scaffold for the Streptococcus pyogenes CRISPR/Cas9 system
    443..728     +  enhancer       CMV enhancer: human cytomegalovirus immediate early enhancer; contains an 18-bp deletion relative to the standard CMV enhancer
   1008..1235    +  intron         hybrid intron: hybrid between chicken β-actin (CBA) and minute virus of mice (MMV) introns (Gray et al., 2011)
   1373..2974    +  CDS            Cas9(N): N-terminal portion of Streptococcus pyogenes Cas9 (Zetsche et al., 2015)
   2975..5473    +  CDS            Cas9(C): C-terminal portion of Streptococcus pyogenes Cas9 (Zetsche et al., 2015)
   5474..5521    +  CDS            nucleoplasmin NLS: bipartite nuclear localization signal from nucleoplasmin
   5591..6190    +  CDS            PuroR (fragment): puromycin N-acetyltransferase; pac from Streptomyces; confers resistance to puromycin
   6224..6335    +  polyA_signal   bGH poly(A) signal: bovine growth hormone polyadenylation signal
   6440..6580    +  repeat_region  AAV2 ITR: inverted terminal repeat of adeno-associated virus serotype 2 inverted
   6585..6636    -  misc_feature   bom (fragment): basis of mobility region from pBR322
   6655..7110    +  rep_origin     f1 ori (sequence partly withheld): f1 bacteriophage origin of replication; arrow indicates direction of (+) strand synthesis
   7111..7160    -  misc_feature   bom (fragment): basis of mobility region from pBR322
   7262..7297    -  CDS            rop (fragment): Rop protein, which maintains plasmids at low copy number; rop
   7392..7496    +  promoter       AmpR promoter: bla
   7497..8357    +  CDS            AmpR: β-lactamase; bla; confers resistance to ampicillin, carbenicillin, and related antibiotics
   8528..9116    +  rep_origin     ori: high-copy-number ColE1/pMB1/pBR322/pUC origin of replication
