[The description below was written by a language model from this plasmid's Addgene catalogue record and pLannotate feature annotations shown in this document.]
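Description:
px459-Rheb sgRNA is an all-in-one mammalian CRISPR/Cas9 expression plasmid built on the pSpCas9(BB)-2A-Puro V2.0 backbone, carrying a 20-nt guide directed against human Rheb (Ras homolog enriched in brain). It is maintained in bacteria through a high-copy ColE1/pUC-type origin and selected with ampicillin via the β-lactamase gene and its own promoter. An f1 phage origin is also present. A single AAV2 inverted terminal repeat is annotated downstream of the expression cassette; with only one ITR detected, the record gives no indication that the plasmid is meant for AAV packaging, and it is catalogued simply as a mammalian expression vector.

The plasmid carries two transcription units. A human U6 RNA polymerase III promoter drives the Rheb-targeting spacer, which was inserted at the BbsI cloning sites directly upstream of the Streptococcus pyogenes guide RNA scaffold, yielding a complete single guide RNA. Downstream, a hybrid promoter composed of the CMV enhancer, chicken β-actin promoter and a hybrid intron drives S. pyogenes Cas9. The annotation software splits Cas9 into contiguous N- and C-terminal portions, which together form one continuous coding sequence. Cas9 is followed by a nucleoplasmin bipartite nuclear localization signal and then by puromycin N-acetyltransferase, which, as the backbone name indicates, is linked through a 2A peptide, and the unit ends with a bovine growth hormone polyadenylation signal. Transfected cells therefore co-express nuclease, guide and a puromycin marker for enrichment.

The sequenced and depositor-supplied records are nearly identical in length and feature layout. The construct serves to disrupt or edit the RHEB locus in human cells, and the associated study concerns Rheb's activation of mTORC1 signaling.
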