Addgene plasmid #133768: px459-Rheb sgRNA
Purpose: Expresses Cas9 and human Rheb sgRNA
Depositing lab: Shawn Ferguson. Depositing organization: Yale University. Publication: Weak membrane interactions allow Rheb to activate mTORC1 signaling without major lysosome enrichment. Angarola B, Ferguson SM. Mol Biol Cell. 2019 Oct 15;30(22):2750-2760. doi: 10.1091/mbc.E19-03-0146. Epub 2019 Sep 18. PubMed 31532697.
Backbone
  Vector backbone: pspCas9(BB)-2A-Puro V2.0
  Backbone manufacturer: Addgene# 62988 from Feng Zhang
  Backbone size w/o insert (bp): 9200
  Vector type: Mammalian Expression, CRISPR
  Selectable markers: Puromycin
Growth in bacteria
  Bacterial resistance: Ampicillin, 100 μg/mL
  Growth temperature: 37°C
  Growth strain: NEB Stable
  Copy number: Unknown
Gene/Insert
  Gene/Insert name: Rheb sgRNA (alt name: Ras Homolog Enriched In Brain sgRNA)
  Species: H. sapiens (human)
  Insert size (bp): 20
  Promoter: U6
  Cloning method: Restriction Enzyme; 5′ cloning site Bbs1 (unknown if destroyed); 3′ cloning site Bbs1 (unknown if destroyed)
  Sequencing primers: 5′ TTTATGGCGAGGCGGCGG; 3′ gtgggcttgtactcggtcat
Terms and licenses: Academic/Nonprofit Terms; Industry Terms: Not Available to Industry
Depositor comments: Please visit https://www.biorxiv.org/content/10.1101/513473v3 for bioRxiv preprint.
How to cite: px459-Rheb sgRNA was a gift from Shawn Ferguson (Addgene plasmid # 133768 ; http://n2t.net/addgene:133768 ; RRID:Addgene_133768)
